Addgene plasmid #26122: pXL001
Depositing lab: Sean Palecek. Depositing organization: University of Wisconsin, Madison. Publication: Robust cardiomyocyte differentiation from human pluripotent stem cells via temporal modulation of canonical Wnt signaling. Lian X, Hsiao C, Wilson G, Zhu K, Hazeltine LB, Azarin SM, Raval KK, Zhang J, Kamp TJ, Palecek SP. Proc Natl Acad Sci U S A. 2012 May 29. 10.1073/pnas.1200250109 PubMed 22645348.
Backbone
  Vector backbone: pSin-EF2-Nanog
  Backbone size w/o insert (bp): 7569
  Vector type: Lentiviral
  Selectable markers: Puromycin
Growth in bacteria
  Bacterial resistance: Ampicillin, 100 μg/mL
  Growth temperature: 37°C
  Growth strain: Stbl3
  Growth instructions: Stbl3 37C 18hours
  Copy number: High Copy
Gene/Insert
  Gene/Insert name: tTR-KRAB (alt name: tTA-KRAB)
  Species: trans-activator - KRAB
  Insert size (bp): 1008
  Tag / fusion protein: IRES-Puro (C terminal on backbone)
  Cloning method: Restriction Enzyme; 5′ cloning site Spe1 (not destroyed); 3′ cloning site EcoR1 (not destroyed)
  Sequencing primers: 5′ cPPT
Terms and licenses: Academic/Nonprofit Terms; Industry Terms: Not Available to Industry
How to cite: pXL001 was a gift from Sean Palecek (Addgene plasmid # 26122 ; http://n2t.net/addgene:26122 ; RRID:Addgene_26122)
