[The description below was written by a language model from this plasmid's Addgene catalogue record.]
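Description:
pXL001 is a lentiviral transfer plasmid built on the pSin-EF2-Nanog backbone (about 7.6 kb without insert), in which a roughly 1 kb tTR-KRAB coding sequence (also listed as tTA-KRAB) has been cloned between SpeI and EcoRI sites, both of which remain intact. It is propagated in bacteria as a high-copy plasmid under ampicillin selection, and the recorded host is a recombination-deficient strain of the kind commonly used to keep lentiviral repeat sequences stable. The insert is followed on the backbone by an IRES-puromycin resistance cassette, so the regulator and the puromycin marker are translated from one bicistronic transcript and transduced mammalian cells can be selected with puromycin. The record does not explicitly state the promoter; the backbone name suggests an EF-type promoter, but this is not confirmed by the fields given. The use of a cPPT sequencing primer indicates that a central polypurine tract lies upstream of the insert. No feature table is provided, so other viral elements cannot be listed.

tTR-KRAB is a fusion of a tetracycline repressor DNA-binding moiety with a KRAB transcriptional repression domain. Such fusions generally bind tet operator sequences and silence nearby promoters, with doxycycline releasing the protein and relieving repression, which allows drug-inducible expression of a transgene or shRNA from a separate tetO-containing vector. The record's description of the species field as "trans-activator - KRAB" and the alternative name are somewhat ambiguous about the exact Tet component. The associated publication concerns cardiomyocyte differentiation from human pluripotent stem cells through temporal modulation of canonical Wnt signaling, which is consistent with using this construct to establish inducible gene regulation in those cells.
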