>Addgene plasmid #26122 | pXL001 | addgene partial sequence | sequence record 32205 | 26122 with EF-1a-Fwd
GAGGAATTGATCCTTCGAACTAGTGCCACCATGGCTAGATTAGATAAAAGTAAAGTGATTAACAGCGCAT
TAGAGCTGCTTAATGAGGTCGGAATCGAAGGTTTAACAACCCGTAAACTCGCCCAGAAGCTAGGTGTAGA
GCAGCCTACATTGTATTGGCATGTAAAAAATAAGCGGGCTTTGCTCGACGCCTTAGCCATTGAGATGTTA
GATAGGCACCATACTCACTTTTGCCCTTTAGAAGGGGAAAGCTGGCAAGATTTTTTACGTAATAACGCTA
AAAGTTTTAGATGTGCTTTACTAAGTCATCGCGATGGAGCAAAAGTACATTTAGGTACACGGCCTACAGA
AAAACAGTATGAAACTCTCGAAAATCAATTAGCCTTTTTATGCCAACAAGGTTTTTCACTAGAGAATGCA
TTATATGCACTCAGCGCTGTGGGGCATTTTACTTTAGGTTGCGTATTGGAAGATCAAGAGCATCAAGTCG
CTAAAGAAGAAAGGGAAACACCTACTACTGATAGTATGCCGCCATTATTACGACAAGCTATCGAATTATT
TGATCACCAAGGTGCAGAGCCAGCCTTCTTATTCGGCCTTGAATTGATCATATGCGGATTAGAAAAACAA
CTTAAATGTGAAAGTGGGTCGCCAAAAAAGAAGAGAAAGGTCGACGGCGGTGGTGCTTTGTCTCCTCAGC
ACTCTGCTGTCACTCAAGGAAGTATCATCAAGAACAAGGAGGGCATGGATGCTAAGTCACTAACTGCCTG
GTCCCGGACACTGGTGACCTTCAAGGATGTATTTGTGGACTTCACCAGGGAGGAGTGGAAGCTGCTGGAC
ACTGCTCAGCAGATCGTGTACAGAAATGTGATGCTGGAGAACTATAAGAACCTGGTTTCCTTGGGT
